Addgene plasmid #34834: pAD48-daf-2 RNAi
Depositing lab: Cynthia Kenyon. Depositing organization: University of California, San Francisco (UCSF). Publication: Timing requirements for insulin/IGF-1 signaling in C. elegans. Dillin A, Crawford DK, Kenyon C. Science. 2002 Oct 25;298(5594):830-4. 10.1126/science.1074240 PubMed 12399591.
Backbone
  Vector backbone: pBluescript
  Backbone manufacturer: Stratagene
  Backbone size w/o insert (bp): 2961
  Modifications to backbone: pBluescript was converted into pAD12, with the introduction of T7 promoters at both sides of MCS.
  Vector type: Bacterial Expression, RNAi
Growth in bacteria
  Bacterial resistance: Ampicillin, 100 μg/mL
  Growth temperature: 37°C
  Growth strain: DH5alpha
  Copy number: Low Copy
Gene/Insert
  Gene/Insert name: daf-2
  Species: C. elegans (nematode)
  Insert size (bp): 2000
  Entrez Gene: daf-2 (a.k.a. CELE_Y55D5A.5)
  Cloning method: Restriction Enzyme; 5′ cloning site Unknown (unknown if destroyed); 3′ cloning site Unknown (unknown if destroyed)
  Sequencing primers: 5′ M13F(-20); 3′ M13R
Resource information
  A portion of this plasmid was derived from a plasmid made by: Andrew Dillin and Cynthia Kenyon, UCSF.
Terms and licenses: Academic/Nonprofit Terms; Industry Terms: Not Available to Industry
Depositor comments: Use HT115 bacteria for experiments--Grow O/N on LB supplemented with carbenicillin (100ug/ml) & tetracyclin (12.5ug/ml) and pick single colony for liquid culture.
How to cite: pAD48-daf-2 RNAi was a gift from Cynthia Kenyon (Addgene plasmid # 34834 ; http://n2t.net/addgene:34834 ; RRID:Addgene_34834)
