[The description below was written by a language model from this plasmid's Addgene catalogue record.]
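Description:
pAD48-daf-2 RNAi is a bacterial feeding-RNAi plasmid for knocking down the C. elegans gene daf-2, which encodes the worm insulin/IGF-1 receptor. It is built on pBluescript (about 3 kb without insert) that was first converted into an intermediate vector, pAD12, by placing T7 promoters on both sides of the multiple cloning site. An approximately 2 kb daf-2 fragment was inserted between these opposing promoters by restriction cloning; the record does not state which sites were used or which part of the gene the fragment covers. The plasmid carries ampicillin resistance for selection in E. coli and is recorded as low copy, although pBluescript derivatives generally use a high-copy pUC-type origin. The insert is flanked by standard M13 forward and reverse priming sites for sequence verification.

The convergent T7 promoters cause both strands of the daf-2 fragment to be transcribed when T7 RNA polymerase is present, so the complementary transcripts anneal into double-stranded RNA inside the bacterium. The depositor indicates that experiments should be done in the HT115 strain, a standard RNAi feeding host that supplies inducible T7 polymerase and lacks RNase III, allowing the dsRNA to accumulate. Worms that eat these bacteria take up the dsRNA and silence endogenous daf-2. Because feeding can be started or stopped at chosen life stages, the construct suits temporally controlled knockdown, consistent with the associated study of when insulin/IGF-1 signalling is required in C. elegans.
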