>Addgene plasmid #34834 | pAD48-daf-2 RNAi | addgene partial sequence | sequence record 45655 | pBluescriptKS
CATGACGAGAATGAATATTGTCAGATGTCGGAGACGACACAAAATTTTGGAAAATTTGGAAGAAGAGAAT
CTCGGCCCGAGCTGCTCGTCGACGACTTCAACAACCGCTGCCACCGAAGCTCTCGGAACAACCACTGAGG
ATATGAGGCTTAAGCAGCAGCGAAGCTCGTCGCGTGCCACGGAGCACGATATTGTCGACGGCAATCACCA
CGACGACGAGCACATCACAATGAGACGGCTTCGACTTGTCAAAAATTCGCGGACGCGGCGTAGAACGACG
CCCGATTCAAGTATGGACTGCTATGAGGAAAACCCGCCATCACAAAAAACTTCAATAAATTATTCTTGGA
TTTCTAAAAAGTCATCAATGACGTCATTAATGCTTTTACTGCTATTCGCTTTTGTACAGCCGTGTGCCTC
AATAGTCGAAAAACGATGCGGCCCAATCGATATTCGAAATAGGCCGTGGGATATTAAGCCGCAATGGTCG
AAACTTGGTGATCCGAACGAAAAAGATTTGGCTGGTCAGAGAATGGTCAACTGCACAGTGGTGGAAGGTT
CGCTGACAATCTCATTTGTACTGAAACACAAGACAAAAGCACAAGAAGAAATGCATCGAAGTCTACAGCC
AAGATATTCCCAAGACGAATTTATCACTTTTCCGCATCTACGTGAAATTACTGGAACTCTGCTCGTTTTT
GAGACTGAAGGATTAGTGGATTTGCGTAAAATTTTCCCAAATCTTCGTGTAATTGGAGGCCGTTCGCTGA
TTCAACACTATGCGCTGATAATTTATCGAAATCCGGATTTGGAGATCGGTCTTGACAAGCTTTCCGTAAT
TCGAAATGGT
